>Addgene plasmid #177428 | Venus-Bik-G154STOP-pEGFP-C1 | addgene full sequence | sequence record 348454 | Addgene NGS Result
TAGTTATTAATAGTAATCAATTACGGGGTCATTAGTTCATAGCCCATATATGGAGTTCCGCGTTACATAA
CTTACGGTAAATGGCCCGCCTGGCTGACCGCCCAACGACCCCCGCCCATTGACGTCAATAATGACGTATG
TTCCCATAGTAACGCCAATAGGGACTTTCCATTGACGTCAATGGGTGGAGTATTTACGGTAAACTGCCCA
CTTGGCAGTACATCAAGTGTATCATATGCCAAGTACGCCCCCTATTGACGTCAATGACGGTAAATGGCCC
GCCTGGCATTATGCCCAGTACATGACCTTATGGGACTTTCCTACTTGGCAGTACATCTACGTATTAGTCA
TCGCTATTACCATGGTGATGCGGTTTTGGCAGTACATCAATGGGCGTGGATAGCGGTTTGACTCACGGGG
ATTTCCAAGTCTCCACCCCATTGACGTCAATGGGAGTTTGTTTTGGCACCAAAATCAACGGGACTTTCCA
AAATGTCGTAACAACTCCGCCCCATTGACGCAAATGGGCGGTAGGCGTGTACGGTGGGAGGTCTATATAA
GCAGAGCTGGTTTAGTGAACCGTCAGATCCGCTAGCGCTACCGGTCGCCACCATGGTGAGCAAGGGCGAG
GAGCTGTTCACCGGGGTGGTGCCCATCCTGGTCGAGCTGGACGGCGACGTAAACGGCCACAAGTTCAGCG
TGTCCGGCGAGGGCGAGGGCGATGCCACCTACGGCAAGCTGACCCTGAAGCTGATCTGCACCACCGGCAA
GCTGCCCGTGCCCTGGCCCACCCTCGTGACCACCCTGGGCTACGGCCTGCAGTGCTTCGCCCGCTACCCC
GACCACATGAAGCAGCACGACTTCTTCAAGTCCGCCATGCCCGAAGGCTACGTCCAGGAGCGCACCATCT
TCTTCAAGGACGACGGCAACTACAAGACCCGCGCCGAGGTGAAGTTCGAGGGCGACACCCTGGTGAACCG
CATCGAGCTGAAGGGCATCGACTTCAAGGAGGACGGCAACATCCTGGGGCACAAGCTGGAGTACAACTAC
AACAGCCACAACGTCTATATCACCGCCGACAAGCAGAAGAACGGCATCAAGGCCAACTTCAAGATCCGCC
ACAACATCGAGGACGGCGGCGTGCAGCTCGCCGACCACTACCAGCAGAACACCCCCATCGGCGACGGCCC
CGTGCTGCTGCCCGACAACCACTACCTGAGCTACCAGTCCGCCCTGAGCAAAGACCCCAACGAGAAGCGC
GATCACATGGTCCTGCTGGAACGCGTGACCGCCGCCGGGATCACTCTCGGCATGGACGAGCTGTACAAGT
CTGGACTCAGATCCCGAGGAGGCATGTCTGAAGTAAGACCCCTCTCCAGAGACATCTTGATGGAGACCCT
CCTGTATGAGCAGCTCCTGGAACCCCCGACCATGGAGGTTCTTGGCATGACTGACTCTGAAGAGGACCTG
GACCCTATGGAGGACTTCGATTCTTTGGAATGCATGGAGGGCAGTGACGCATTGGCCCTGCGGCTGGCCT
GCATCGGGGACGAGATGGACGTGAGCCTCAGGGCCCCGCGCCTGGCCCAGCTCTCCGAGGTGGCCATGCA
CAGCCTGGGTCTGGCTTTCATCTACGACCAGACTGAGGACATCAGGGATGTTCTTAGAAGTTTCATGGAC
GGTTTCACCACACTTAAGGAGAACATAATGAGGTTCTGGAGATCCCCGAACCCCGGGTCCTGGGTGTCCT
GCGAACAGGTGCTGCTGGCGCTGCTGCTGCTGCTGGCGCTGCTGCTGCCGCTGCTCAGCGGGTGATAACT
CGAGCTCAAGCTTCGAATTCTGCAGTCGACGGTACCGCGGGCCCGGGATCCACCGGATCTAGATAACTGA
TCATAATCAGCCATACCACATTTGTAGAGGTTTTACTTGCTTTAAAAAACCTCCCACACCTCCCCCTGAA
CCTGAAACATAAAATGAATGCAATTGTTGTTGTTAACTTGTTTATTGCAGCTTATAATGGTTACAAATAA
AGCAATAGCATCACAAATTTCACAAATAAAGCATTTTTTTCACTGCATTCTAGTTGTGGTTTGTCCAAAC
TCATCAATGTATCTTAAGGCGTAAATTGTAAGCGTTAATATTTTGTTAAAATTCGCGTTAAATTTTTGTT
AAATCAGCTCATTTTTTAACCAATAGGCCGAAATCGGCAAAATCCCTTATAAATCAAAAGAATAGACCGA
GATAGGGT
[37 nt withheld, positions 2249-2285]
AAAGAACGTGGACTCCAACGTCAAAGG
[49 nt withheld, positions 2313-2361]
T
[91 nt withheld, positions 2363-2453]
G
[124 nt withheld, positions 2455-2578]
CAGGTGGCACTTTTCGGGGAAATGTGCGCGGAACCCCTATTTGTTTATTTTTCTAAATACATTCAAATAT
GTATCCGCTCATGAGACAATAACCCTGATAAATGCTTCAATAATATTGAAAAAGGAAGAGTCCTGAGGCG
GAAAGAACCAGCTGTGGAATGTGTGTCAGTTAGGGTGTGGAAAGTCCCCAGGCTCCCCAGCAGGCAGAAG
TATGCAAAGCATGCATCTCAATTAGTCAGCAACCAGGTGTGGAAAGTCCCCAGGCTCCCCAGCAGGCAGA
AGTATGCAAAGCATGCATCTCAATTAGTCAGCAACCATAGTCCCGCCCCTAACTCCGCCCATCCCGCCCC
TAACTCCGCCCAGTTCCGCCCATTCTCCGCCCCATGGCTGACTAATTTTTTTTATTTATGCAGAGGCCGA
GGCCGCCTCGGCCTCTGAGCTATTCCAGAAGTAGTGAGGAGGCTTTTTTGGAGGCCTAGGCTTTTGCAAA
GATCGATCAAGAGACAGGATGAGGATCGTTTCGCATGATTGAACAAGATGGATTGCACGCAGGTTCTCCG
GCCGCTTGGGTGGAGAGGCTATTCGGCTATGACTGGGCACAACAGACAATCGGCTGCTCTGATGCCGCCG
TGTTCCGGCTGTCAGCGCAGGGGCGCCCGGTTCTTTTTGTCAAGACCGACCTGTCCGGTGCCCTGAATGA
ACTGCAAGACGAGGCAGCGCGGCTATCGTGGCTGGCCACGACGGGCGTTCCTTGCGCAGCTGTGCTCGAC
GTTGTCACTGAAGCGGGAAGGGACTGGCTGCTATTGGGCGAAGTGCCGGGGCAGGATCTCCTGTCATCTC
ACCTTGCTCCTGCCGAGAAAGTATCCATCATGGCTGATGCAATGCGGCGGCTGCATACGCTTGATCCGGC
TACCTGCCCATTCGACCACCAAGCGAAACATCGCATCGAGCGAGCACGTACTCGGATGGAAGCCGGTCTT
GTCGATCAGGATGATCTGGACGAAGAGCATCAGGGGCTCGCGCCAGCCGAACTGTTCGCCAGGCTCAAGG
CGAGCATGCCCGACGGCGAGGATCTCGTCGTGACCCATGGCGATGCCTGCTTGCCGAATATCATGGTGGA
AAATGGCCGCTTTTCTGGATTCATCGACTGTGGCCGGCTGGGTGTGGCGGACCGCTATCAGGACATAGCG
TTGGCTACCCGTGATATTGCTGAAGAGCTTGGCGGCGAATGGGCTGACCGCTTCCTCGTGCTTTACGGTA
TCGCCGCTCCCGATTCGCAGCGCATCGCCTTCTATCGCCTTCTTGACGAGTTCTTCTGAGCGGGACTCTG
GGGTTCGAAATGACCGACCAAGCGACGCCCAACCTGCCATCACGAGATTTCGATTCCACCGCCGCCTTCT
ATGAAAGGTTGGGCTTCGGAATCGTTTTCCGGGACGCCGGCTGGATGATCCTCCAGCGCGGGGATCTCAT
GCTGGAGTTCTTCGCCCACCCTAGGGGGAGGCTAACTGAAACACGGAAGGAGACAATACCGGAAGGAACC
CGCGCTATGACGGCAATAAAAAGACAGAATAAAACGCACGGTGTTGGGTCGTTTGTTCATAAACGCGGGG
TTCGGTCCCAGGGCTGGCACTCTGTCGATACCCCACCGAGACCCCATTGGGGCCAATACGCCCGCGTTTC
TTCCTTTTCCCCACCCCACCCCCCAAGTTCGGGTGAAGGCCCAGGGCTCGCAGCCAACGTCGGGGCGGCA
GGCCCTGCCATAGCCTCAGGTTACTCATATATACTTTAGATTGATTTAAAACTTCATTTTTAATTTAAAA
GGATCTAGGTGAAGATCCTTTTTGATAATCTCATGACCAAAATCCCTTAACGTGAGTTTTCGTTCCACTG
AGCGTCAGACCCCGTAGAAAAGATCAAAGGATCTTCTTGAGATCCTTTTTTTCTGCGCGTAATCTGCTGC
TTGCAAACAAAAAAACCACCGCTACCAGCGGTGGTTTGTTTGCCGGATCAAGAGCTACCAACTCTTTTTC
CGAAGGTAACTGGCTTCAGCAGAGCGCAGATACCAAATACTGTTCTTCTAGTGTAGCCGTAGTTAGGCCA
CCACTTCAAGAACTCTGTATCACCGCCTACATACCTCGCTCTGCTAATCCTGTTACCAGTGGCTGCTGCC
AGTGGCGATAAGTCGTGTCTTACCGGGTTGGACTCAAGACGATAGTTACCGGATAAGGCGCAGCGGTCGG
GCTGAACGGGGGGTTCGTGCACACAGCCCAGCTTGGAGCGAACGACCTACACCGAACTGAGATACCTACA
GCGTGAGCTATGAGAAAGCGCCACGCTTCCCGAAGGGAGAAAGGCGGACAGGTATCCGGTAAGCGGCAGG
GTCGGAACAGGAGAGCGCACGAGGGAGCTTCCAGGGGGAAACGCCTGGTATCTTTATAGTCCTGTCGGGT
TTCGCCACCTCTGACTTGAGCGTCGATTTTTGTGATGCTCGTCAGGGGGGCGGAGCCTATGGAAAAACGC
CAGCAACGCGGCCTTTTTACGGTTCCTGGCCTTTTGCTGGCCTTTTGCTCACATGTTCTTTCCTGCGTTA
TCCCCTGATTCTGTGGATAACCGTATTACCGCCATGCAT
Features (pLannotate 1.2.2; 15 found; start..end, strand, type, name):
     61..364     +  enhancer       CMV enhancer: human cytomegalovirus immediate early enhancer
    365..568     +  promoter       CMV promoter: human cytomegalovirus (CMV) immediate early promoter
    613..1329    +  CDS            Venus: Venus is a basic (constitutively fluorescent) yellow fluorescent protein published in 2002, derived from Aequorea victoria. It is reported to be a rapidly-maturing weak dimer with moderate acid sensitivity.
   1354..1812    +  CDS            BIK: BIK_HUMAN - Also known as NBK. Experimental evidence at protein level: Swiss-Prot protein existence level 1. Accelerates programmed cell death. Association to the apoptosis repressors Bcl-X(L), BHRF1, Bcl-2 or its adenovirus homolog E1B 19k protein suppresses this death-promoting activity. Does not interact with BAX. From Homo sapiens (Human).
   1819..1871    +  misc_feature   MCS: multiple cloning site
   1888..1972    +  CDS            large T antigen (fragment): large T antigen from SV40 (simian virus 40)
   1995..2116    +  polyA_signal   SV40 poly(A) signal: SV40 polyadenylation signal
   2150..2578    -  rep_origin     f1 ori (sequence partly withheld): f1 bacteriophage origin of replication; arrow indicates direction of (+) strand synthesis
   2605..2709    +  promoter       AmpR promoter: bla
   2711..3068    +  promoter       SV40 promoter: SV40 enhancer and early promoter
   3103..3897    +  CDS            NeoR/KanR: aminoglycoside phosphotransferase from Tn5; aph(3')-II (or nptII); confers resistance to neomycin, kanamycin, and G418 (Geneticin®)
   3918..4070    +  CDS            ble (fragment): BLE_KLEPN - Experimental evidence at protein level: Swiss-Prot protein existence level 1. Binding protein with a strong affinity to the bleomycin family of antibiotics. Binds to CL990; an antimitotic-antibiotic compound. From Klebsiella pneumoniae.
   4129..4176    +  polyA_signal   HSV TK poly(A) signal: herpes simplex virus thymidine kinase polyadenylation signal (Cole and Stacy, 1985)
   4267..4283    -  polyA_signal   bGH poly(A) signal (fragment): bovine growth hormone polyadenylation signal
   4505..5093    +  rep_origin     ori: high-copy-number ColE1/pMB1/pBR322/pUC origin of replication
