[The description below was written by a language model from this plasmid's Addgene catalogue record and pLannotate feature annotations shown in this document.]
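Description:
Venus-Bik-G154STOP-pEGFP-C1 is a mammalian expression plasmid of about 5.2 kb built on the pEGFP-C1 backbone, with the yellow fluorescent protein Venus occupying the fluorescent-protein position upstream of the insert. It replicates at high copy in E. coli from a ColE1/pUC-type origin and also carries an f1 origin. A single NeoR/KanR (Tn5 aminoglycoside phosphotransferase) cassette serves both hosts. The bacterial bla promoter drives kanamycin resistance in E. coli, while the SV40 enhancer/early promoter and an HSV TK polyadenylation signal allow G418 selection of transfected mammalian cells. The short large T antigen, ble and bGH poly(A) fragments called in the annotation appear to be incidental backbone matches rather than functional parts.

The expression unit uses the human CMV immediate-early enhancer and promoter to drive a fusion of Venus to the N-terminus of human BIK (Bcl-2-interacting killer, also called NBK), a pro-apoptotic Bcl-2 family protein. Transcripts are terminated by the SV40 poly(A) signal. According to the depositor, Venus carries an F224R substitution to make it monomeric, and it is joined to Bik through a flexible eight-residue linker. The construct was derived from a parental Venus-Bik plasmid by replacing glycine 154 with a stop codon, which truncates Bik within its membrane-binding region. The annotated BIK coding segment is consistent with a truncated product ending at about this position.

Transfection yields a fluorescent truncated Bik. The record does not describe specific experiments, but such a construct would suit imaging-based comparison with full-length Venus-Bik to examine how the C-terminal membrane-binding region affects localisation and function.
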