Addgene plasmid #177428: Venus-Bik-G154STOP-pEGFP-C1
Purpose: To express Venus fused to the N-terminus of the Bcl-2 family protein, Bik, truncatated within the membrane binding region (1-154). Stop codon added to Addgene #166737.
Depositing lab: David Andrews. Depositing organization: Sunnybrook Research Institute.
Backbone
  Vector backbone: pEGFP-C1
  Vector type: Mammalian Expression
  Selectable markers: Neomycin (select with G418)
Growth in bacteria
  Bacterial resistance: Kanamycin, 50 μg/mL
  Growth temperature: 37°C
  Growth strain: DH5alpha
  Copy number: High Copy
Gene/Insert
  Gene/Insert name: Bik, Bcl-2-interacting killer, or Apoptosis inducer NBK (alt name: VBik-G154STOP, V-Bik-G154STOP, Venus-Bik-G154STOP)
  Species: H. sapiens (human)
  Mutation: Glycine 154 replaced with STOP codon
  Entrez Gene: BIK (a.k.a. BIP1, BP4, NBK)
  Promoter: CMV
  Tag / fusion protein: Venus (N terminal on insert)
  Cloning method: Restriction Enzyme
  Sequencing primers: 5′ TGACGCAAATGGGCGGTAGG; 3′ TCGCCCTTTGACGTTGGAGTCCAC
Resource information
  A portion of this plasmid was derived from a plasmid made by: Bik sequence aligns with H. sapiens BCL2 interacting killer (BIK), mRNA; NCBI Reference Sequence: NM_001197.5. Venus sequence received from Dr. Ray Truant (McMaster University).
Terms and licenses: Academic/Nonprofit Terms; Industry Terms: Not Available to Industry
Depositor comments: Transfection of this plasmid will express Venus-fused to the N-terminus of Bik-G154STOP. There is a flexible, 8 aa linker "SGLRSRGG", between Venus and Bik-G154STOP. This Venus protein contains an F224R mutation to make it monomeric.
How to cite: Venus-Bik-G154STOP-pEGFP-C1 was a gift from David Andrews (Addgene plasmid # 177428 ; http://n2t.net/addgene:177428 ; RRID:Addgene_177428)
